>Addgene plasmid #188039 | pAAV-Syn_CapChR2_mScarlet | addgene full sequence | sequence record 370190 | Addgene NGS Result
GTCGGCAGCAAATGGTTAATTAATCTAGACTGCAGAGGGCCCTGCGTATGAGTGCAAGTGGGTTTTAGGA
CCAGGATGAGGCGGGGTGGGGGTGCCTACCTGACGACCGACCCCGACCCACTGGACAAGCACCCAACCCC
CATTCCCCAAATTGCGCATCCCCTATCAGAGAGGGGGAGGGGAAACAGGATGCGGCGAGGCGCGTGCGCA
CTGCCAGCTTCAGCACCGCGGACAGTGCCTTCGCCCCCGCCTGGCGGCGCGCGCCACCGCCGCCTCAGCA
CTGAAGGCGCGCTGACGTCACTCGCCGGTCCCCCGCAAACTCCCCTTCCCGGCCACCTTGGTCGCGTCCG
CGCCGCCGCCGGCCCAGCCGGACCGCACCACGCGAGGCGCGAGATAGGGGGGCACGGGCGCGACCATCTG
CGCTGCGGCGCCGGCGACTCAGCGCTGCCTCAGTCTGCGGTGGGCAGCGGAGGAGTCGTGTCGTGCCTGA
GAGCGCAGTCGAGAGGATCCGCCACCATGCTGGGAAACGGCAGCGCCATTGTGCCTATCGACCAGTGCTT
TTGCCTGGCTTGGACCGACAGCCTGGGAAGCGATACAGAGCAGCTGGTGGCCAACATCCTCCAGTGGTTC
GCCTTCGGCTTCGACATCCTGATCCTGATGTTCTACGCCTACCAGACTTGGAGAGCCACTTGCGGTTGGG
AGGAGGTCTACGTCTGTTGCGTCGAGCTGACCAAGGTCATCATCGAGTTCTTCCACGAGTTCGACGACCC
CAGCATGCTGTACCTGGCTAACGGACACCGAGTCCAGTGGCTGAGATACGCAGAGTGGCTGCTGACTTGT
CCCGTCATCTGCATCCACCTGAGCAACCTGACCGGCCTGAAGGACGACTACAGCAAGCGGACCATGAGGC
TGCTGGTGTCAGACGTGGGATGCATCGTGTGGGGAGCTACAAGCGCCATGAGCACAGGCTACGTCAAGGT
CATCTTCTTCGTGCTGGGTTGCATCTACGGCGCCAACACCTTCTTCCACGCCGCCAAGGTGTATATCGAG
AGCTACCACGTGGTGCCAAAGGGCAGACCTAGAACCGTCGTGCGGATCATGGCTTGGCTGTTCTTCCTGT
CTTGGGGCATGTTCCCCGTGCTGTTCGTCGTGGGACCAGAAGGATTCGACGCCATCAGCGTGTACGGCTC
TACCATTGGCCACACCATCATCGACCTCATGAGCAAGGAGTGTTGGGGCCTGCTGGGACACTATCTGAGA
GTGCTGATCCACCAGCACATCATCATCTACGGCGACATCCGGAAGAAGACCAAGATCAACGTGGCCGGCG
AGGAGATGGAAGTGGAGACCATGGTGGACCAGGAGGACGAGGAGACAGTGGCGGCACCGGTAGTAGCAGT
GAGCAAGGGCGAGGCAGTGATCAAGGAGTTCATGCGGTTCAAGGTGCACATGGAGGGCTCCATGAACGGC
CACGAGTTCGAGATCGAGGGCGAGGGCGAGGGCCGCCCCTACGAGGGCACCCAGACCGCCAAGCTGAAGG
TGACCAAGGGTGGCCCCCTGCCCTTCTCCTGGGACATCCTGTCCCCTCAGTTCATGTACGGCTCCAGGGC
CTTCACCAAGCACCCCGCCGACATCCCCGACTACTATAAGCAGTCCTTCCCCGAGGGCTTCAAGTGGGAG
CGCGTGATGAACTTCGAGGACGGCGGCGCCGTGACCGTGACCCAGGACACCTCCCTGGAGGACGGCACCC
TGATCTACAAGGTGAAGCTCCGCGGCACCAACTTCCCTCCTGACGGCCCCGTAATGCAGAAGAAGACAAT
GGGCTGGGAAGCGTCCACCGAGCGGTTGTACCCCGAGGACGGCGTGCTGAAGGGCGACATTAAGATGGCC
CTGCGCCTGAAGGACGGCGGCCGCTACCTGGCGGACTTCAAGACCACCTACAAGGCCAAGAAGCCCGTGC
AGATGCCCGGCGCCTACAACGTCGACCGCAAGTTGGACATCACCTCCCACAACGAGGACTACACCGTGGT
GGAACAGTACGAACGCTCCGAGGGCCGCCACTCCACCGGCGGCATGGACGAGCTGTACAAGTAAGAATTC
CGTACAAAGCTTATCGATAATCAACCTCTGGATTACAAAATTTGTGAAAGATTGACTGGTATTCTTAACT
ATGTTGCTCCTTTTACGCTATGTGGATACGCTGCTTTAATGCCTTTGTATCATGCTATTGCTTCCCGTAT
GGCTTTCATTTTCTCCTCCTTGTATAAATCCTGGTTGCTGTCTCTTTATGAGGAGTTGTGGCCCGTTGTC
AGGCAACGTGGCGTGGTGTGCACTGTGTTTGCTGACGCAACCCCCACTGGTTGGGGCATTGCCACCACCT
GTCAGCTCCTTTCCGGGACTTTCGCTTTCCCCCTCCCTATTGCCACGGCGGAACTCATCGCCGCCTGCCT
TGCCCGCTGCTGGACAGGGGCTCGGCTGTTGGGCACTGACAATTCCGTGGTGTTGTCGGGGAAATCATCG
TCCTTTCCTTGGCTGCTCGCCTATGTTGCCACCTGGATTCTGCGCGGGACGTCCTTCTGCTACGTCCCTT
CGGCCCTCAATCCAGCGGACCTTCCTTCCCGCGGCCTGCTGCCGGCTCTGCGGCCTCTTCCGCGTCTTCG
CCTTCGCCCTCAGACGAGTCGGATCTCCCTTTGGGCCGCCTCCCCGCATCGATACCGGCTCGAGACGGGT
GGCATCCCTGTGACCCCTCCCCAGTGCCTCTCCTGGCCCTGGAAGTTGCCACTCCAGTGCCCACCAGCCT
TGTCCTAATAAAATTAAGTTGCATCATTTTGTCTGACTAGGTGTCCTTCTATAATATTATGGGGTGGAGG
GGGGTGGTATGGAGCAAGGGGCAAGTTGGGAAGACAACCTGTAGGGCCTGCGGGGTCTATTGGGAACCAA
GCTGGAGTGCAGTGGCACAATCTTGGCTCACTGCAATCTCCGCCTCCTGGGTTCAAGCGATTCTCCTGCC
TCAGCCTCCCGAGTTGTTGGGATTCCAGGCATGCATGACCAGGCTCAGCTAATTTTTGTTTTTTTGGTAG
AGACGGGGTTTCACCATATTGGCCAGGCTGGTCTCCAACTCCTAATCTCAGGTGATCTACCCACCTTGGC
CTCCCAAATTGCTGGGATTACAGGCGTGAACCACTGCTCCCTTCCCTGTCCTTCTCGAGCTGATTTTGTA
GGTAACCACGTGCGGACCGAGCGGCCGCAGGAACCCCTAGTGATGGAGTTGGCCACTCCCTCTCTGCGCG
CTCGCTCGCTCACTGAGGCCGGGCGACCAAAGGTCGCCCGACGCCCGGGCTTTGCCCGGGCGGCCTCAGT
GAGCGAGCGAGCGCGCAGCTGCCTGCAGGGGCGCCTGATGCGGTATTTTCTCCTTACGCATCTGTGCGGT
ATTTCACACCGCATA
[95 nt withheld, positions 3446-3540]
T
[46 nt withheld, positions 3542-3587]
C
[141 nt withheld, positions 3589-3729]
CCTTTGACGTTGGAGTCCACGTTCTTT
[37 nt withheld, positions 3757-3793]
ACTCTATCTCGGGCTATTCTTTTGATTTATAAGGGATTTTGCCGATTTCGGTCTATTGGTTAAAAAATGA
GCTGATTTAACAAAAATTTAACGCGAATTTTAACAAAATATTAACGTTTACAATTTTATGGTGCACTCTC
AGTACAATCTGCTCTGATGCCGCATAGTTAAGCCAGCCCCGACACCCGCCAACACCCGCTGACGCGCCCT
GACGGGCTTGTCTGCTCCCGGCATCCGCTTACAGACAAGCTGTGACCGTCTCCGGGAGCTGCATGTGTCA
GAGGTTTTCACCGTCATCACCGAAACGCGCGAGACGAAAGGGCCTCGTGATACGCCTATTTTTATAGGTT
AATGTCATGATAATAATGGTTTCTTAGACGTCAGGTGGCACTTTTCGGGGAAATGTGCGCGGAACCCCTA
TTTGTTTATTTTTCTAAATACATTCAAATATGTATCCGCTCATGAGACAATAACCCTGATAAATGCTTCA
ATAATATTGAAAAAGGAAGAGTATGAGTATTCAACATTTCCGTGTCGCCCTTATTCCCTTTTTTGCGGCA
TTTTGCCTTCCTGTTTTTGCTCACCCAGAAACGCTGGTGAAAGTAAAAGATGCTGAAGATCAGTTGGGTG
CACGAGTGGGTTACATCGAACTGGATCTCAACAGCGGTAAGATCCTTGAGAGTTTTCGCCCCGAAGAACG
TTTTCCAATGATGAGCACTTTTAAAGTTCTGCTATGTGGCGCGGTATTATCCCGTATTGACGCCGGGCAA
GAGCAACTCGGTCGCCGCATACACTATTCTCAGAATGACTTGGTTGAGTACTCACCAGTCACAGAAAAGC
ATCTTACGGATGGCATGACAGTAAGAGAATTATGCAGTGCTGCCATAACCATGAGTGATAACACTGCGGC
CAACTTACTTCTGACAACGATCGGAGGACCGAAGGAGCTAACCGCTTTTTTGCACAACATGGGGGATCAT
GTAACTCGCCTTGATCGTTGGGAACCGGAGCTGAATGAAGCCATACCAAACGACGAGCGTGACACCACGA
TGCCTGTAGCAATGGCAACAACGTTGCGCAAACTATTAACTGGCGAACTACTTACTCTAGCTTCCCGGCA
ACAATTAATAGACTGGATGGAGGCGGATAAAGTTGCAGGACCACTTCTGCGCTCGGCCCTTCCGGCTGGC
TGGTTTATTGCTGATAAATCTGGAGCCGGTGAGCGTGGGTCTCGCGGTATCATTGCAGCACTGGGGCCAG
ATGGTAAGCCCTCCCGTATCGTAGTTATCTACACGACGGGGAGTCAGGCAACTATGGATGAACGAAATAG
ACAGATCGCTGAGATAGGTGCCTCACTGATTAAGCATTGGTAACTGTCAGACCAAGTTTACTCATATATA
CTTTAGATTGATTTAAAACTTCATTTTTAATTTAAAAGGATCTAGGTGAAGATCCTTTTTGATAATCTCA
TGACCAAAATCCCTTAACGTGAGTTTTCGTTCCACTGAGCGTCAGACCCCGTAGAAAAGATCAAAGGATC
TTCTTGAGATCCTTTTTTTCTGCGCGTAATCTGCTGCTTGCAAACAAAAAAACCACCGCTACCAGCGGTG
GTTTGTTTGCCGGATCAAGAGCTACCAACTCTTTTTCCGAAGGTAACTGGCTTCAGCAGAGCGCAGATAC
CAAATACTGTTCTTCTAGTGTAGCCGTAGTTAGGCCACCACTTCAAGAACTCTGTAGCACCGCCTACATA
CCTCGCTCTGCTAATCCTGTTACCAGTGGCTGCTGCCAGTGGCGATAAGTCGTGTCTTACCGGGTTGGAC
TCAAGACGATAGTTACCGGATAAGGCGCAGCGGTCGGGCTGAACGGGGGGTTCGTGCACACAGCCCAGCT
TGGAGCGAACGACCTACACCGAACTGAGATACCTACAGCGTGAGCTATGAGAAAGCGCCACGCTTCCCGA
AGGGAGAAAGGCGGACAGGTATCCGGTAAGCGGCAGGGTCGGAACAGGAGAGCGCACGAGGGAGCTTCCA
GGGGGAAACGCCTGGTATCTTTATAGTCCTGTCGGGTTTCGCCACCTCTGACTTGAGCGTCGATTTTTGT
GATGCTCGTCAGGGGGGCGGAGCCTATGGAAAAACGCCAGCAACGCGGCCTTTTTACGGTTCCTGGCCTT
TTGCTGGCCTTTTGCTCACATGTCCTGCAGGCAGCTGCGCGCTCGCTCGCTCACTGAGGCCGCCCGGGCG
TCGGGCGACCTTTGGTCGCCCGGCCTCAGTGAGCGAGCGAGCGCGCAGAGAGGGAGTGGCCAACTCCATC
ACTAGGGGTTCCTGCGGCCGCACGCGTTGCAAAGATGGATAAAGTTTTAAACAGAGAGGAATCTTTGCAG
CTAATGGACCTTCTAGGTCTTGAAAGGAGTGGGAATTGGCTCCGGTGCCCGTCAGTGGGCAGAGCGCACA
TCGCCCACAGTCCCCGAGAAGTTGGGGGGAGGG
Features (pLannotate 1.2.2; 17 found; start..end, strand, type, name):
     51..498     +  promoter       hSyn promoter: human synapsin I promoter; confers neuron-specific expression (Kügler et al., 2003)
    517..1380    +  CDS            CoChR: high-photocurrent channelrhodopsin from Chloromonas oogama (Shemesh et al., 2017)
   1399..2091    +  CDS            mScarlet: mScarlet is a basic (constitutively fluorescent) red fluorescent protein published in 2016, derived from synthetic construct. It has moderate acid sensitivity.
   2119..2707    +  misc_feature   WPRE: woodchuck hepatitis virus posttranscriptional regulatory element
   2727..3203    +  polyA_signal   hGH poly(A) signal: human growth hormone polyadenylation signal
   3249..3389    +  repeat_region  AAV2 ITR: inverted terminal repeat of adeno-associated virus serotype 2 inverted
   3394..3445    -  misc_feature   bom (fragment): basis of mobility region from pBR322
   3464..3919    +  rep_origin     f1 ori (sequence partly withheld): f1 bacteriophage origin of replication; arrow indicates direction of (+) strand synthesis
   3920..3969    -  misc_feature   bom (fragment): basis of mobility region from pBR322
   4071..4106    -  CDS            rop (fragment): Rop protein, which maintains plasmids at low copy number; rop
   4201..4305    +  promoter       AmpR promoter: bla
   4306..5166    +  CDS            AmpR: β-lactamase; bla; confers resistance to ampicillin, carbenicillin, and related antibiotics
   5337..5925    +  rep_origin     ori: high-copy-number ColE1/pMB1/pBR322/pUC origin of replication
   5998..6025    +  repeat_region  AAV2 ITR (fragment): inverted terminal repeat of adeno-associated virus serotype 2 inverted
   6054..6081    +  repeat_region  AAV2 ITR (fragment): inverted terminal repeat of adeno-associated virus serotype 2 inverted
   6138..6204    +  CDS            small t antigen (fragment): SV40 (simian virus 40) small t antigen
   6230..7       +  promoter       EF-1α core promoter (fragment) (across the origin): core promoter for human elongation factor EF-1α
