[The description below was written by a language model from this plasmid's Addgene catalogue record and pLannotate feature annotations shown in this document.]
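Description:
pAAV-Syn_CapChR2_mScarlet is an adeno-associated virus transfer plasmid (about 6.3 kb) built on a pAAV backbone for expressing a calcium-permeable channelrhodopsin in mammalian neurons. It is maintained in bacteria through a high-copy ColE1/pUC-type origin and selected with ampicillin via the β-lactamase gene. An f1 phage origin is also present, and the record lists a recombination-deficient strain for propagation, as is usual for plasmids carrying repeat-rich ITRs. The expression cassette is flanked by AAV2 inverted terminal repeats, which allow the intervening DNA to be replicated and packaged into recombinant AAV particles when helper functions are supplied. The annotation detects one full ITR downstream of the cassette, whereas the upstream ITR appears only as short fragments. Small fragments called as bom, rop, SV40 small t antigen and EF-1α core promoter are probably backbone remnants rather than functional elements.

The payload is driven by the human synapsin I (hSyn) promoter, which restricts expression to neurons. It encodes CapChR2, a variant of the high-photocurrent channelrhodopsin CoChR from Chloromonas oogama carrying the S43D, L112C, T139C and N238E substitutions, fused at its C terminus to the red fluorescent protein mScarlet so that expressing cells and protein localisation can be visualised. Downstream, a WPRE enhances transcript stability and expression, and the human growth hormone polyadenylation signal terminates the message. According to the record and the associated publication title, the construct is used for optogenetic control of calcium signalling: light-gated opening of the channel permits calcium entry into neurons. The plasmid can be used either by direct transfection or after packaging into AAV for transduction.
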