Addgene plasmid #188039: pAAV-Syn_CapChR2_mScarlet
Purpose: Expresses CapChR2-mScarlet in mammalian neurons
Depositing lab: Peter Hegemann. Depositing organization: Humboldt-Universitaet zu Berlin. Publication: Calcium-permeable channelrhodopsins for the photocontrol of calcium signalling. Fernandez Lahore RG, Pampaloni NP, Peter E, Heim MM, Tillert L, Vierock J, Oppermann J, Walther J, Schmitz D, Owald D, Plested AJR, Rost BR, Hegemann P. Nat Commun. 2022 Dec 21;13(1):7844. doi: 10.1038/s41467-022-35373-4. PubMed 36543773.
Backbone
  Vector backbone: pAAV
  Backbone size w/o insert (bp): 5000
  Total vector size (bp): 6276
  Vector type: AAV
Growth in bacteria
  Bacterial resistance: Ampicillin, 100 μg/mL
  Growth temperature: 37°C
  Growth strain: NEB Stable
  Copy number: Unknown
Gene/Insert
  Gene/Insert name: CapChR2-mScarlet (alt name: Calcium permeable Channelrhodopsin 2)
  Species: Synthetic; Chloromonas oogama
  Insert size (bp): 1575
  Mutation: S43D, L112C, T139C and N238E mutations in CoChR
  Promoter: hSyn
  Tag / fusion protein: mScarlet (C terminal on insert)
  Cloning method: Gibson Cloning
  Sequencing primers: 5′ hSyn-F; 3′ WPRE-R
Terms and licenses: Academic/Nonprofit Terms; Industry Terms: Not Available to Industry
How to cite: pAAV-Syn_CapChR2_mScarlet was a gift from Peter Hegemann (Addgene plasmid # 188039 ; http://n2t.net/addgene:188039 ; RRID:Addgene_188039)
