>Addgene plasmid #188039 | pAAV-Syn_CapChR2_mScarlet | depositor partial sequence | sequence record 364853 | Insert sequence: CapChR2-mScarlet
ATGCTGGGAAACGGCAGCGCCATTGTGCCTATCGACCAGTGCTTTTGCCTGGCTTGGACCGACAGCCTGG
GAAGCGATACAGAGCAGCTGGTGGCCAACATCCTCCAGTGGTTCGCCTTCGGCTTCGACATCCTGATCCT
GATGTTCTACGCCTACCAGACTTGGAGAGCCACTTGCGGTTGGGAGGAGGTCTACGTCTGTTGCGTCGAG
CTGACCAAGGTCATCATCGAGTTCTTCCACGAGTTCGACGACCCCAGCATGCTGTACCTGGCTAACGGAC
ACCGAGTCCAGTGGCTGAGATACGCAGAGTGGCTGCTGACTTGTCCCGTCATCTGCATCCACCTGAGCAA
CCTGACCGGCCTGAAGGACGACTACAGCAAGCGGACCATGAGGCTGCTGGTGTCAGACGTGGGATGCATC
GTGTGGGGAGCTACAAGCGCCATGAGCACAGGCTACGTCAAGGTCATCTTCTTCGTGCTGGGTTGCATCT
ACGGCGCCAACACCTTCTTCCACGCCGCCAAGGTGTATATCGAGAGCTACCACGTGGTGCCAAAGGGCAG
ACCTAGAACCGTCGTGCGGATCATGGCTTGGCTGTTCTTCCTGTCTTGGGGCATGTTCCCCGTGCTGTTC
GTCGTGGGACCAGAAGGATTCGACGCCATCAGCGTGTACGGCTCTACCATTGGCCACACCATCATCGACC
TCATGAGCAAGGAGTGTTGGGGCCTGCTGGGACACTATCTGAGAGTGCTGATCCACCAGCACATCATCAT
CTACGGCGACATCCGGAAGAAGACCAAGATCAACGTGGCCGGCGAGGAGATGGAAGTGGAGACCATGGTG
GACCAGGAGGACGAGGAGACAGTGGCGGCACCGGTAGTAGCAGTGAGCAAGGGCGAGGCAGTGATCAAGG
AGTTCATGCGGTTCAAGGTGCACATGGAGGGCTCCATGAACGGCCACGAGTTCGAGATCGAGGGCGAGGG
CGAGGGCCGCCCCTACGAGGGCACCCAGACCGCCAAGCTGAAGGTGACCAAGGGTGGCCCCCTGCCCTTC
TCCTGGGACATCCTGTCCCCTCAGTTCATGTACGGCTCCAGGGCCTTCACCAAGCACCCCGCCGACATCC
CCGACTACTATAAGCAGTCCTTCCCCGAGGGCTTCAAGTGGGAGCGCGTGATGAACTTCGAGGACGGCGG
CGCCGTGACCGTGACCCAGGACACCTCCCTGGAGGACGGCACCCTGATCTACAAGGTGAAGCTCCGCGGC
ACCAACTTCCCTCCTGACGGCCCCGTAATGCAGAAGAAGACAATGGGCTGGGAAGCGTCCACCGAGCGGT
TGTACCCCGAGGACGGCGTGCTGAAGGGCGACATTAAGATGGCCCTGCGCCTGAAGGACGGCGGCCGCTA
CCTGGCGGACTTCAAGACCACCTACAAGGCCAAGAAGCCCGTGCAGATGCCCGGCGCCTACAACGTCGAC
CGCAAGTTGGACATCACCTCCCACAACGAGGACTACACCGTGGTGGAACAGTACGAACGCTCCGAGGGCC
GCCACTCCACCGGCGGCATGGACGAGCTGTACAAG
